Addgene plasmid #75158: pME-loxP-mTagBFP2-stop-pA-loxP
Purpose: Floxed TagBFP2 (blue) fluorophore with stop codon for inducible lines.
Depositing lab: Nicholas Cole. Depositing organization: Macquarie University. Publication: A Tol2 Gateway-Compatible Toolbox for the Study of the Nervous System and Neurodegenerative Disease. Don EK, Formella I, Badrock AP, Hall TE, Morsch M, Hortle E, Hogan A, Chow S, Gwee SS, Stoddart JJ, Nicholson G, Chung R, Cole NJ. Zebrafish. 2016 Sep 15. 10.1089/zeb.2016.1321 PubMed 27631880.
Backbone
  Vector backbone: pDONR221
  Backbone manufacturer: Invitrogen
  Backbone size w/o insert (bp): 2541
  Total vector size (bp): 3550
  Vector type: Middle entry vector for Multisite Gateway Three Fragment vector construction kit (Invitrogen)
Growth in bacteria
  Bacterial resistance: Kanamycin, 50 μg/mL
  Growth temperature: 37°C
  Growth strain: DH5alpha
  Copy number: High Copy
Gene/Insert
  Gene/Insert name: loxP-mTagBFP2-stop-pA-loxP
  Species: Synthetic
  Insert size (bp): 1009
  Promoter: n/a
  Cloning method: Gateway Cloning
  Sequencing primers: 5′ M13F; 3′ M13R
Resource information
  A portion of this plasmid was derived from a plasmid made by: The loxP-mTagBFP2_stop-pA-loxP insert was purchased from GeneArt™ Gene Synthesis subcloned into pDONR221 (Invitrogen/ ThermoFisher Scientific)
Terms and licenses: Academic/Nonprofit Terms; Industry Terms: Not Available to Industry
How to cite: pME-loxP-mTagBFP2-stop-pA-loxP was a gift from Nicholas Cole (Addgene plasmid # 75158 ; http://n2t.net/addgene:75158 ; RRID:Addgene_75158)
