[The description below was written by a language model from this plasmid's Addgene catalogue record and pLannotate feature annotations shown in this document.]
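Description:
pME-loxP-mTagBFP2-stop-pA-loxP is a 3,550 bp middle entry clone for the Invitrogen MultiSite Gateway three-fragment system, built in the pDONR221 backbone. It belongs to a Tol2 Gateway-compatible toolbox for studying the nervous system and neurodegenerative disease in zebrafish. It is propagated in E. coli as a high-copy plasmid from a ColE1/pUC-type origin and selected with kanamycin through an aminoglycoside phosphotransferase gene. Upstream of the cloning region lie the rrnB T1 and T2 terminators, which insulate the insert from read-through transcription in bacteria. Short lacI, lacZα and T7 promoter matches in the annotation are backbone or linker remnants, not functional parts.

The synthetic insert of about 1 kb sits between attL1 and attL2, so an LR reaction can place it in the middle position of a destination vector, between a 5′ entry element and a 3′ entry element. It consists of two loxP sites in the same orientation flanking the coding sequence of the monomeric blue fluorescent protein mTagBFP2 (annotated as TagBFP), which ends in a stop codon and is followed by an SV40 polyadenylation signal. The SV40 signal is annotated on the reverse strand; it is generally regarded as functional in both orientations.

The entry clone has no promoter of its own; expression depends on the promoter supplied by the 5′ element. In an assembled transgene, that promoter drives blue fluorescence, and the stop codon and poly(A) signal block expression of whatever lies downstream. Cre recombinase excises the floxed cassette, which removes the blue signal and allows the 3′ element to be expressed. This matches the stated purpose of generating inducible lines with a blue-to-off colour switch.
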