Features (pLannotate 1.2.2; 14 found; start..end, strand, type, name):
    121..213     +  CDS            lacI (fragment): lac repressor; lacI; The lac repressor binds to the lac operator to inhibit transcription in E. coli. This inhibition can be relieved by adding lactose or isopropyl-β-D-thiogalactopyranoside (IPTG).
    268..295     -  terminator     rrnB T2 terminator: transcription terminator T2 from the E. coli rrnB gene
    427..470     +  terminator     rrnB T1 terminator: Escherichia coli rrnB; transcription terminator T1 from the E. coli rrnB gene
    517..553     -  CDS            lacZα (fragment): LacZα fragment of β-galactosidase; lacZ fragment
    569..668     +  protein_bind   attL1: mutant version of attL; recombination site for the Gateway® LR reaction LR Clonase™
    671..704     +  protein_bind   loxP: Cre-mediated recombination occurs in the 8-bp core sequence (GCATACAT). Cre recombinase
    711..1412    +  CDS            TagBFP: monomeric blue fluorescent protein mammalian codon-optimized
   1428..1445    -  promoter       T7 promoter (fragment): promoter for bacteriophage T7 RNA polymerase
   1450..1584    -  polyA_signal   SV40 poly(A) signal: SV40 polyadenylation signal
   1638..1671    +  protein_bind   loxP: Cre-mediated recombination occurs in the 8-bp core sequence (GCATACAT). Cre recombinase
   1675..1774    -  protein_bind   attL2: mutant version of attL; recombination site for the Gateway® LR reaction LR Clonase™
   1792..1810    -  promoter       T7 promoter: promoter for bacteriophage T7 RNA polymerase
   1944..2753    +  CDS            KanR: aminoglycoside phosphotransferase; aph(3')-Ia; confers resistance to kanamycin in bacteria or G418 (Geneticin®) in eukaryotes
   2900..3488    +  rep_origin     ori: high-copy-number ColE1/pMB1/pBR322/pUC origin of replication
>Addgene plasmid #75158 | pME-loxP-mTagBFP2-stop-pA-loxP | depositor full sequence | sequence record 142111 | M13F and M13R primers used to sequence insert.  Backbone sequence from Invitrogen
CTTTCCTGCGTTATCCCCTGATTCTGTGGATAACCGTATTACCGCCTTTGAGTGAGCTGATACCGCTCGC
CGCAGCCGAACGACCGAGCGCAGCGAGTCAGTGAGCGAGGAAGCGGAAGAGCGCCCAATACGCAAACCGC
CTCTCCCCGCGCGTTGGCCGATTCATTAATGCAGCTGGCACGACAGGTTTCCCGACTGGAAAGCGGGCAG
TGAGCGCAACGCAATTAATACGCGTACCGCTAGCCAGGAAGAGTTTGTAGAAACGCAAAAAGGCCATCCG
TCAGGATGGCCTTCTGCTTAGTTTGATGCCTGGCAGTTTATGGCGGGCGTCCTGCCCGCCACCCTCCGGG
CCGTTGCTTCACAACGTTCAAATCCGCTCCCGGCGGATTTGTCCTACTCAGGAGAGCGTTCACCGACAAA
CAACAGATAAAACGAAAGGCCCAGTCTTCCGACTGAGCCTTTCGTTTTATTTGATGCCTGGCAGTTCCCT
ACTCTCGCGTTAACGCTAGCATGGATGTTTTCCCAGTCACGACGTTGTAAAACGACGGCCAGTCTTAAGC
TCGGGCCCCAAATAATGATTTTATTTTGACTGATAGTGACCTGTTCGTTGCAACAAATTGATGAGCAATG
CTTTTTTATAATGCCAACTTTGTACAAAAAAGCAGGCTTAATAACTTCGTATAGCATACATTATACGAAG
TTATGCCACCATGAGCGAGCTGATTAAGGAGAACATGCACATGAAGCTGTACATGGAGGGCACCGTGGAC
AACCATCACTTCAAGTGCACATCCGAGGGCGAAGGCAAGCCCTACGAGGGCACCCAGACCATGAGAATCA
AGGTGGTCGAGGGCGGCCCTCTCCCCTTCGCCTTCGACATCCTGGCTACTAGCTTCCTCTACGGCAGCAA
GACCTTCATCAACCACACCCAGGGCATCCCCGACTTCTTCAAGCAGTCCTTCCCTGAGGGCTTCACATGG
GAGAGAGTCACCACATACGAAGACGGGGGCGTGCTGACCGCTACCCAGGACACCAGCCTCCAGGACGGCT
GCCTCATCTACAACGTCAAGATCAGAGGGGTGAACTTCACATCCAACGGCCCTGTGATGCAGAAGAAAAC
ACTCGGCTGGGAGGCCTTCACCGAGACGCTGTACCCCGCTGACGGCGGCCTGGAAGGCAGAAACGACATG
GCCCTGAAGCTCGTGGGCGGGAGCCATCTGATCGCAAACGCCAAGACCACATATAGATCCAAGAAACCCG
CTAAGAACCTCAAGATGCCTGGCGTCTACTATGTGGACTACAGACTGGAAAGAATCAAGGAGGCCAACAA
CGAGACCTACGTCGAGCAGCACGAGGTGGCAGTGGCCAGATACTGCGACCTCCCTAGCAAACTGGGGCAC
AAGCTTAATTAAGGCGCGCCTCTAGAACTATAGTGAGTCGTATTACGTAGATCCAGACATGATAAGATAC
ATTGATGAGTTTGGACAAACCACAACTAGAATGCAGTGAAAAAAATGCTTTATTTGTGAAATTTGTGATG
CTATTGCTTTATTTGTAACCATTATAAGCTGCAATAAACAAGTTAACAACAACAATTGCATTCATTTTAT
GTTTCAGGTTCAGGGGGAGGTGTGGGAATAACTTCGTATAGCATACATTATACGAAGTTATACTACCCAG
CTTTCTTGTACAAAGTTGGCATTATAAGAAAGCATTGCTTATCAATTTGTTGCAACGAACAGGTCACTAT
CAGTCAAAATAAAATCATTATTTGCCATCCAGCTGATATCCCCTATAGTGAGTCGTATTACATGGTCATA
GCTGTTTCCTGGCAGCTCTGGCCCGTGTCTCAAAATCTCTGATGTTACATTGCACAAGATAAAAATATAT
CATCATGAACAATAAAACTGTCTGCTTACATAAACAGTAATACAAGGGGTGTTATGAGCCATATTCAACG
GGAAACGTCGAGGCCGCGATTAAATTCCAACATGGATGCTGATTTATATGGGTATAAATGGGCTCGCGAT
AATGTCGGGCAATCAGGTGCGACAATCTATCGCTTGTATGGGAAGCCCGATGCGCCAGAGTTGTTTCTGA
AACATGGCAAAGGTAGCGTTGCCAATGATGTTACAGATGAGATGGTCAGACTAAACTGGCTGACGGAATT
TATGCCTCTTCCGACCATCAAGCATTTTATCCGTACTCCTGATGATGCATGGTTACTCACCACTGCGATC
CCCGGAAAAACAGCATTCCAGGTATTAGAAGAATATCCTGATTCAGGTGAAAATATTGTTGATGCGCTGG
CAGTGTTCCTGCGCCGGTTGCATTCGATTCCTGTTTGTAATTGTCCTTTTAACAGCGATCGCGTATTTCG
TCTCGCTCAGGCGCAATCACGAATGAATAACGGTTTGGTTGATGCGAGTGATTTTGATGACGAGCGTAAT
GGCTGGCCTGTTGAACAAGTCTGGAAAGAAATGCATAAACTTTTGCCATTCTCACCGGATTCAGTCGTCA
CTCATGGTGATTTCTCACTTGATAACCTTATTTTTGACGAGGGGAAATTAATAGGTTGTATTGATGTTGG
ACGAGTCGGAATCGCAGACCGATACCAGGATCTTGCCATCCTATGGAACTGCCTCGGTGAGTTTTCTCCT
TCATTACAGAAACGGCTTTTTCAAAAATATGGTATTGATAATCCTGATATGAATAAATTGCAGTTTCATT
TGATGCTCGATGAGTTTTTCTAATCAGAATTGGTTAATTGGTTGTAACACTGGCAGAGCATTACGCTGAC
TTGACGGGACGGCGCAAGCTCATGACCAAAATCCCTTAACGTGAGTTACGCGTCGTTCCACTGAGCGTCA
GACCCCGTAGAAAAGATCAAAGGATCTTCTTGAGATCCTTTTTTTCTGCGCGTAATCTGCTGCTTGCAAA
CAAAAAAACCACCGCTACCAGCGGTGGTTTGTTTGCCGGATCAAGAGCTACCAACTCTTTTTCCGAAGGT
AACTGGCTTCAGCAGAGCGCAGATACCAAATACTGTTCTTCTAGTGTAGCCGTAGTTAGGCCACCACTTC
AAGAACTCTGTAGCACCGCCTACATACCTCGCTCTGCTAATCCTGTTACCAGTGGCTGCTGCCAGTGGCG
ATAAGTCGTGTCTTACCGGGTTGGACTCAAGACGATAGTTACCGGATAAGGCGCAGCGGTCGGGCTGAAC
GGGGGGTTCGTGCACACAGCCCAGCTTGGAGCGAACGACCTACACCGAACTGAGATACCTACAGCGTGAG
CTATGAGAAAGCGCCACGCTTCCCGAAGGGAGAAAGGCGGACAGGTATCCGGTAAGCGGCAGGGTCGGAA
CAGGAGAGCGCACGAGGGAGCTTCCAGGGGGAAACGCCTGGTATCTTTATAGTCCTGTCGGGTTTCGCCA
CCTCTGACTTGAGCGTCGATTTTTGTGATGCTCGTCAGGGGGGCGGAGCCTATGGAAAAACGCCAGCAAC
GCGGCCTTTTTACGGTTCCTGGCCTTTTGCTGGCCTTTTGCTCACATGTT
