>Addgene plasmid #75158 | pME-loxP-mTagBFP2-stop-pA-loxP | addgene partial sequence | sequence record 150113 | M13-F20 5'-TGTAAAACGACGGCCAGT-3'
GATTTTATTTTGACTGATAGTGACCTGTTCGTTGCAACAAATTGATGAGCAATGCTTTTTTATAATGCCA
ACTTTGTACAAAAAAGCAGGCTTAATAACTTCGTATAGCATACATTATACGAAGTTATGCCACCATGAGC
GAGCTGATTAAGGAGAACATGCACATGAAGCTGTACATGGAGGGCACCGTGGACAACCATCACTTCAAGT
GCACATCCGAGGGCGAAGGCAAGCCCTACGAGGGCACCCAGACCATGAGAATCAAGGTGGTCGAGGGCGG
CCCTCTCCCCTTCGCCTTCGACATCCTGGCTACTAGCTTCCTCTACGGCAGCAAGACCTTCATCAACCAC
ACCCAGGGCATCCCCGACTTCTTCAAGCAGTCCTTCCCTGAGGGCTTCACATGGGAGAGAGTCACCACAT
ACGAAGACGGGGGCGTGCTGACCGCTACCCAGGACACCAGCCTCCAGGACGGCTGCCTCATCTACAACGT
CAAGATCAGAGGGGTGAACTTCACATCCAACGGCCCTGTGATGCAGAAGAAAACACTCGGCTGGGAGGCC
TTCACCGAGACGCTGTACCCCGCTGACGGCGGCCTGGAAGGCAGAAACGACATGGCCCTGAAGCTCGTGG
GCGGGAGCCATCTGATCGCAAACGCCAAGACCACATATAGATCCAAGAAACCCGCTAAGAACCTCAAGAT
GCCTGGCGTCTACTATGTGGACTACAGACTGGAAAGAATCAAGGAGGCCAACAACGAGACCTACGTCGAG
CAGCACGAGGTGGCAGTGGCCAGATACTGCGACCTCCCTAGCAAACTGGGGCACAAGCTTAATTAAGGCG
CGCCTCTAGAACTATAGTGAGTCGTATTACGTAGATCCAGACATGATAAGATACATTGATGAGTTTGGAC
AAACCACAACTAGAATGCAGTGAAAAAAATGCTTTATTTGTGAAATTTGTGATGCTATTGCTTTATTTGT
AACCATTATAAGC
