>Addgene plasmid #75158 | pME-loxP-mTagBFP2-stop-pA-loxP | addgene partial sequence | sequence record 150114 | M13-Rev 5'-CAGGAAACAGCTATGACC-3'
TCAGCTGGATGGCAAATAATGATTTTATTTTGACTGATAGTGACCTGTTCGTTGCAACAAATTGATAAGC
AATGCTTTCTTATAATGCCAACTTTGTACAAGAAAGCTGGGTAGTATAACTTCGTATAATGTATGCTATA
CGAAGTTATTCCCACACCTCCCCCTGAACCTGAAACATAAAATGAATGCAATTGTTGTTGTTAACTTGTT
TATTGCAGCTTATAATGGTTACAAATAAAGCAATAGCATCACAAATTTCACAAATAAAGCATTTTTTTCA
CTGCATTCTAGTTGTGGTTTGTCCAAACTCATCAATGTATCTTATCATGTCTGGATCTACGTAATACGAC
TCACTATAGTTCTAGAGGCGCGCCTTAATTAAGCTTGTGCCCCAGTTTGCTAGGGAGGTCGCAGTATCTG
GCCACTGCCACCTCGTGCTGCTCGACGTAGGTCTCGTTGTTGGCCTCCTTGATTCTTTCCAGTCTGTAGT
CCACATAGTAGACGCCAGGCATCTTGAGGTTCTTAGCGGGTTTCTTGGATCTATATGTGGTCTTGGCGTT
TGCGATCAGATGGCTCCCGCCCACGAGCTTCAGGGCCATGTCGTTTCTGCCTTCCAGGCCGCCGTCAGCG
GGGTACAGCGTCTCGGTGAAGGCCTCCCAGCCGAGTGTTTTCTTCTGCATCACAGGGCCGTTGGATGTGA
AGTTCACCCCTCTGATCTTGACGTTGTAGATGAGGCAGCCGTCCTGGAGGCTGGTGTCCTGGGTAGCGGT
CAGCACGCCCCCGTCTTCGTATGTGGTGACTCTCTCCCATGTGAAGCCCTCAGGGAAGGACTGCTTGAAG
AAGTCGGGGATGCCCTGGGTGTGGTTGATGAAGGTCTTGCTGCCGTAGAGGAAGCTAGTAGCCAGGATGT
CGAAGGCGAAGGGGAGAGGGCCGCCCTCGACCACCTTGATTCTCATGGTCTGGGTGCCCTCGTAGGGCTT
GCCTTCGCCCTCGGATGTGCACTTGAA
